Addgene plasmid #77871: TAF1 gRNA (BRDN0001145163)
Purpose: 3rd generation lentiviral gRNA plasmid targeting human TAF1
Depositing lab: John Doench & David Root. Depositing organization: Broad Institute. Publication: Optimized sgRNA design to maximize activity and minimize off-target effects of CRISPR-Cas9. Doench JG, Fusi N, Sullender M, Hegde M, Vaimberg EW, Donovan KF, Smith I, Tothova Z, Wilen C, Orchard R, Virgin HW, Listgarten J, Root DE. Nat Biotechnol. 2016 Jan 18. doi: 10.1038/nbt.3437. PubMed 26780180.
Backbone
  Vector backbone: lentiGuide-Puro
  Backbone manufacturer: Zhang Lab (Addgene plasmid # 52963)
  Vector type: Mammalian Expression, Lentiviral, CRISPR
  Selectable markers: Puromycin
Growth in bacteria
  Bacterial resistance: Ampicillin, 100 μg/mL
  Growth temperature: 37°C
  Growth strain: DH5alpha
  Copy number: High Copy
Gene/Insert
  Gene/Insert name: TAF1 (alt names: TAF1; NM_001286074.1)
  gRNA/shRNA sequence: GACCAGGATTCTATTACTGG
  Species: H. sapiens (human)
  Entrez Gene: TAF1 (a.k.a. BA2R, CCG1, CCGS, DYT3, DYT3/TAF1, KAT4, MRXS33, N-TAF1, NSCL2, OF, P250, TAF(II)250, TAF2A, TAFII-250, TAFII250, XDP)
  Promoter: hU6
  Cloning method: Unknown
  Sequencing primers: 5′ U6-F; 3′ pS2-R
Terms and licenses: Academic/Nonprofit Terms; Industry Terms: Not Available to Industry
Depositor comments: The gRNA was designed to target the following Genbank reference sequence(s): NM_001286074.1,NM_004606.4,NM_138923.3. Note that this plasmid does NOT contain Cas9. It should be used in conjunction with lentiCas9-Blast (Addgene #52962) or otherwise with cell lines already expressing Cas9. Browse the full kinome gRNA library at http://www.addgene.org/pooled-library/broadgpp-human-kinome/ or visit http://www.broadinstitute.org/rnai/public/ for detailed protocols and information.
How to cite: TAF1 gRNA (BRDN0001145163) was a gift from John Doench & David Root (Addgene plasmid # 77871 ; http://n2t.net/addgene:77871 ; RRID:Addgene_77871)
