[The description below was written by a language model from this plasmid's Addgene catalogue record and pLannotate feature annotations shown in this document.]
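Description:
TAF1 gRNA (BRDN0001145163) is a third-generation lentiviral guide RNA plasmid built on the lentiGuide-Puro backbone and designed to target human TAF1, with the guide chosen against several TAF1 reference transcripts. It is maintained in E. coli as a high-copy plasmid through a ColE1/pUC-type origin and selected with ampicillin via the β-lactamase gene. The bacterial backbone also carries an f1 origin, an SV40 origin and poly(A) signal, and remnants of a lac/lacZα cloning region flanked by T3 and T7 promoters.

The viral portion is a self-inactivating HIV-1 transfer cassette. An RSV promoter drives a truncated 5' LTR, followed by the Ψ packaging signal with a partial gag sequence, the Rev response element for Rev-dependent nuclear export of the genomic RNA, a cPPT/CTS element that aids nuclear import, and a ΔU3 3' LTR that disables LTR promoter activity after integration. Within this frame are two expression units. A human U6 RNA polymerase III promoter transcribes the TAF1-specific spacer fused to the Streptococcus pyogenes Cas9 gRNA scaffold. An EF-1α core promoter with its intron A drives puromycin N-acetyltransferase for selection of transduced mammalian cells, and WPRE downstream enhances transcript expression.

The plasmid does not encode Cas9, so it must be paired with a separate Cas9 lentiviral vector or used in cells that already express Cas9. It belongs to a human kinome gRNA collection associated with work on optimized sgRNA design, and it is suited to CRISPR knockout of TAF1 in human cells after lentiviral packaging and transduction.
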