Features (pLannotate 1.2.2; 29 found; start..end, strand, type, name):
     14..80      +  CDS            small t antigen (fragment): SV40 (simian virus 40) small t antigen
    106..317     +  promoter       EF-1α core promoter: core promoter for human elongation factor EF-1α
    318..1256    +  intron         EF-1α intron A: intron upstream of the start codon of human EF-1α
   1278..1877    +  CDS            PuroR (fragment): puromycin N-acetyltransferase; pac from Streptomyces; confers resistance to puromycin
   1893..2481    +  misc_feature   WPRE: woodchuck hepatitis virus posttranscriptional regulatory element
   2532..2551    +  misc_feature   cPPT/CTS (fragment): central polypurine tract and central termination sequence of HIV-1
   2553..2786    +  LTR            3' LTR (ΔU3): self-inactivating 3' long terminal repeat (LTR) from HIV-1
   2864..2985    +  polyA_signal   SV40 poly(A) signal: SV40 polyadenylation signal
   3025..3160    +  rep_origin     SV40 ori: SV40 origin of replication
   3181..3199    -  promoter       T7 promoter: promoter for bacteriophage T7 RNA polymerase
   3207..3362    +  CDS            lacZα (fragment): LacZα fragment of β-galactosidase; lacZ fragment
   3367..3795    +  rep_origin     f1 ori (sequence partly withheld): f1 bacteriophage origin of replication; arrow indicates direction of (+) strand synthesis
   3848..3952    +  promoter       AmpR promoter: bla
   3953..4813    +  CDS            AmpR: β-lactamase; bla; confers resistance to ampicillin, carbenicillin, and related antibiotics
   4984..5572    +  rep_origin     ori: high-copy-number ColE1/pMB1/pBR322/pUC origin of replication
   5755..5847    +  CDS            lacI (fragment): lac repressor; lacI; The lac repressor binds to the lac operator to inhibit transcription in E. coli. This inhibition can be relieved by adding lactose or isopropyl-β-D-thiogalactopyranoside (IPTG).
   5860..5881    +  protein_bind   CAP binding site: CAP binding activates transcription in the presence of cAMP. E. coli catabolite activator protein
   5896..5926    +  promoter       lac promoter: promoter for the E. coli lac operon
   5934..5950    +  protein_bind   lac operator: The lac repressor binds to the lac operator to inhibit transcription in E. coli. This inhibition can be relieved by adding lactose or isopropyl-β-D-thiogalactopyranoside (IPTG). lac repressor encoded by lacI
   5995..6013    +  promoter       T3 promoter: promoter for bacteriophage T3 RNA polymerase
   6041..6267    +  promoter       RSV promoter: Rous sarcoma virus enhancer/promoter
   6268..6448    +  LTR            5' LTR (truncated): truncated 5' long terminal repeat (LTR) from HIV-1
   6495..6620    +  misc_feature   HIV-1 Ψ: packaging signal of human immunodeficiency virus type 1
   6604..6967    +  CDS            HIV-1 gag (fragment): gag protein from human immunodeficiency virus 1; gag
   7113..7346    +  misc_feature   RRE: The Rev response element (RRE) of HIV-1 allows for Rev-dependent mRNA export from the nucleus to the cytoplasm.
   7723..7749    +  CDS            Rev (fragment): human immunodeficiency virus 1 (HIV-1) Rev protein; rev; enhances nuclear export of unspliced and incompletely spliced viral mRNAs
   7753..7993    +  promoter       U6 promoter: RNA polymerase III promoter for human U6 snRNA
   8023..8098    +  misc_RNA       gRNA scaffold: guide RNA scaffold for the Streptococcus pyogenes CRISPR/Cas9 system
   8154..8271    +  misc_feature   cPPT/CTS: central polypurine tract and central termination sequence of HIV-1
>Addgene plasmid #77871 | TAF1 gRNA (BRDN0001145163) | addgene full sequence | sequence record 188560 | Addgene Assembled Sequence
CCCGGGTGCAAAGATGGATAAAGTTTTAAACAGAGAGGAATCTTTGCAGCTAATGGACCTTCTAGGTCTT
GAAAGGAGTGGGAATTGGCTCCGGTGCCCGTCAGTGGGCAGAGCGCACATCGCCCACAGTCCCCGAGAAG
TTGGGGGGAGGGGTCGGCAATTGATCCGGTGCCTAGAGAAGGTGGCGCGGGGTAAACTGGGAAAGTGATG
TCGTGTACTGGCTCCGCCTTTTTCCCGAGGGTGGGGGAGAACCGTATATAAGTGCAGTAGTCGCCGTGAA
CGTTCTTTTTCGCAACGGGTTTGCCGCCAGAACACAGGTAAGTGCCGTGTGTGGTTCCCGCGGGCCTGGC
CTCTTTACGGGTTATGGCCCTTGCGTGCCTTGAATTACTTCCACCTGGCTGCAGTACGTGATTCTTGATC
CCGAGCTTCGGGTTGGAAGTGGGTGGGAGAGTTCGAGGCCTTGCGCTTAAGGAGCCCCTTCGCCTCGTGC
TTGAGTTGAGGCCTGGCCTGGGCGCTGGGGCCGCCGCGTGCGAATCTGGTGGCACCTTCGCGCCTGTCTC
GCTGCTTTCGATAAGTCTCTAGCCATTTAAAATTTTTGATGACCTGCTGCGACGCTTTTTTTCTGGCAAG
ATAGTCTTGTAAATGCGGGCCAAGATCTGCACACTGGTATTTCGGTTTTTGGGGCCGCGGGCGGCGACGG
GGCCCGTGCGTCCCAGCGCACATGTTCGGCGAGGCGGGGCCTGCGAGCGCGGCCACCGAGAATCGGACGG
GGGTAGTCTCAAGCTGGCCGGCCTGCTCTGGTGCCTGGCCTCGCGCCGCCGTGTATCGCCCCGCCCTGGG
CGGCAAGGCTGGCCCGGTCGGCACCAGTTGCGTGAGCGGAAAGATGGCCGCTTCCCGGCCCTGCTGCAGG
GAGCTCAAAATGGAGGACGCGGCGCTCGGGAGAGCGGGCGGGTGAGTCACCCACACAAAGGAAAAGGGCC
TTTCCGTCCTCAGCCGTCGCTTCATGTGACTCCACGGAGTACCGGGCGCCGTCCAGGCACCTCGATTAGT
TCTCGAGCTTTTGGAGTACGTCGTCTTTAGGTTGGGGGGAGGGGTTTTATGCGATGGAGTTTCCCCACAC
TGAGTGGGTGGAGACTGAAGTTAGGCCAGCTTGGCACTTGATGTAATTCTCCTTGGAATTTGCCCTTTTT
GAGTTTGGATCTTGGTTCATTCTCAAGCCTCAGACAGTGGTTCAAAGTTTTTTTCTTCCATTTCAGGTGT
CGTGACGTACGGCCACCATGACCGAGTACAAGCCCACGGTGCGCCTCGCCACCCGCGACGACGTCCCCAG
GGCCGTACGCACCCTCGCCGCCGCGTTCGCCGACTACCCCGCCACGCGCCACACCGTCGATCCGGACCGC
CACATCGAGCGGGTCACCGAGCTGCAAGAACTCTTCCTCACGCGCGTCGGGCTCGACATCGGCAAGGTGT
GGGTCGCGGACGACGGCGCCGCCGTGGCGGTCTGGACCACGCCGGAGAGCGTCGAAGCGGGGGCGGTGTT
CGCCGAGATCGGCCCGCGCATGGCCGAGTTGAGCGGTTCCCGGCTGGCCGCGCAGCAACAGATGGAAGGC
CTCCTGGCGCCGCACCGGCCCAAGGAGCCCGCGTGGTTCCTGGCCACCGTCGGAGTCTCGCCCGACCACC
AGGGCAAGGGTCTGGGCAGCGCCGTCGTGCTCCCCGGAGTGGAGGCGGCCGAGCGCGCCGGGGTGCCCGC
CTTCCTGGAGACCTCCGCGCCCCGCAACCTCCCCTTCTACGAGCGGCTCGGCTTCACCGTCACCGCCGAC
GTCGAGGTGCCCGAAGGACCGCGCACCTGGTGCATGACCCGCAAGCCCGGTGCCTGAACGCGTTAAGTCG
ACAATCAACCTCTGGATTACAAAATTTGTGAAAGATTGACTGGTATTCTTAACTATGTTGCTCCTTTTAC
GCTATGTGGATACGCTGCTTTAATGCCTTTGTATCATGCTATTGCTTCCCGTATGGCTTTCATTTTCTCC
TCCTTGTATAAATCCTGGTTGCTGTCTCTTTATGAGGAGTTGTGGCCCGTTGTCAGGCAACGTGGCGTGG
TGTGCACTGTGTTTGCTGACGCAACCCCCACTGGTTGGGGCATTGCCACCACCTGTCAGCTCCTTTCCGG
GACTTTCGCTTTCCCCCTCCCTATTGCCACGGCGGAACTCATCGCCGCCTGCCTTGCCCGCTGCTGGACA
GGGGCTCGGCTGTTGGGCACTGACAATTCCGTGGTGTTGTCGGGGAAATCATCGTCCTTTCCTTGGCTGC
TCGCCTGTGTTGCCACCTGGATTCTGCGCGGGACGTCCTTCTGCTACGTCCCTTCGGCCCTCAATCCAGC
GGACCTTCCTTCCCGCGGCCTGCTGCCGGCTCTGCGGCCTCTTCCGCGTCTTCGCCTTCGCCCTCAGACG
AGTCGGATCTCCCTTTGGGCCGCCTCCCCGCGTCGACTTTAAGACCAATGACTTACAAGGCAGCTGTAGA
TCTTAGCCACTTTTTAAAAGAAAAGGGGGGACTGGAAGGGCTAATTCACTCCCAACGAAGACAAGATCTG
CTTTTTGCTTGTACTGGGTCTCTCTGGTTAGACCAGATCTGAGCCTGGGAGCTCTCTGGCTAACTAGGGA
ACCCACTGCTTAAGCCTCAATAAAGCTTGCCTTGAGTGCTTCAAGTAGTGTGTGCCCGTCTGTTGTGTGA
CTCTGGTAACTAGAGATCCCTCAGACCCTTTTAGTCAGTGTGGAAAATCTCTAGCAGTACGTATAGTAGT
TCATGTCATCTTATTATTCAGTATTTATAACTTGCAAAGAAATGAATATCAGAGAGTGAGAGGAACTTGT
TTATTGCAGCTTATAATGGTTACAAATAAAGCAATAGCATCACAAATTTCACAAATAAAGCATTTTTTTC
ACTGCATTCTAGTTGTGGTTTGTCCAAACTCATCAATGTATCTTATCATGTCTGGCTCTAGCTATCCCGC
CCCTAACTCCGCCCATCCCGCCCCTAACTCCGCCCAGTTCCGCCCATTCTCCGCCCCATGGCTGACTAAT
TTTTTTTATTTATGCAGAGGCCGAGGCCGCCTCGGCCTCTGAGCTATTCCAGAAGTAGTGAGGAGGCTTT
TTTGGAGGCCTAGGGACGTACCCAATTCGCCCTATAGTGAGTCGTATTACGCGCGCTCACTGGCCGTCGT
TTTACAACGTCGTGACTGGGAAAACCCTGGCGTTACCCAACTTAATCGCCTTGCAGCACATCCCCCTTTC
GCCAGCTGGCGTAATAGCGAAGAGGCCCGCACCGATCGCCCTTCCCAACAGTTGCGCAGCCTGAATGGCG
AATGGG
[124 nt withheld, positions 3367-3490]
C
[91 nt withheld, positions 3492-3582]
A
[49 nt withheld, positions 3584-3632]
CCTTTGACGTTGGAGTCCACGTTCTTT
[37 nt withheld, positions 3660-3696]
ACCCTATCTCGGTCTATTCTTTTGATTTATAAGGGATTTTGCCGATTTCGGCCTATTGGTTAAAAAATGA
GCTGATTTAACAAAAATTTAACGCGAATTTTAACAAAATATTAACGCTTACAATTTAGGTGGCACTTTTC
GGGGAAATGTGCGCGGAACCCCTATTTGTTTATTTTTCTAAATACATTCAAATATGTATCCGCTCATGAG
ACAATAACCCTGATAAATGCTTCAATAATATTGAAAAAGGAAGAGTATGAGTATTCAACATTTCCGTGTC
GCCCTTATTCCCTTTTTTGCGGCATTTTGCCTTCCTGTTTTTGCTCACCCAGAAACGCTGGTGAAAGTAA
AAGATGCTGAAGATCAGTTGGGTGCACGAGTGGGTTACATCGAACTGGATCTCAACAGCGGTAAGATCCT
TGAGAGTTTTCGCCCCGAAGAACGTTTTCCAATGATGAGCACTTTTAAAGTTCTGCTATGTGGCGCGGTA
TTATCCCGTATTGACGCCGGGCAAGAGCAACTCGGTCGCCGCATACACTATTCTCAGAATGACTTGGTTG
AGTACTCACCAGTCACAGAAAAGCATCTTACGGATGGCATGACAGTAAGAGAATTATGCAGTGCTGCCAT
AACCATGAGTGATAACACTGCGGCCAACTTACTTCTGACAACGATCGGAGGACCGAAGGAGCTAACCGCT
TTTTTGCACAACATGGGGGATCATGTAACTCGCCTTGATCGTTGGGAACCGGAGCTGAATGAAGCCATAC
CAAACGACGAGCGTGACACCACGATGCCTGTAGCAATGGCAACAACGTTGCGCAAACTATTAACTGGCGA
ACTACTTACTCTAGCTTCCCGGCAACAATTAATAGACTGGATGGAGGCGGATAAAGTTGCAGGACCACTT
CTGCGCTCGGCCCTTCCGGCTGGCTGGTTTATTGCTGATAAATCTGGAGCCGGTGAGCGTGGGTCTCGCG
GTATCATTGCAGCACTGGGGCCAGATGGTAAGCCCTCCCGTATCGTAGTTATCTACACGACGGGGAGTCA
GGCAACTATGGATGAACGAAATAGACAGATCGCTGAGATAGGTGCCTCACTGATTAAGCATTGGTAACTG
TCAGACCAAGTTTACTCATATATACTTTAGATTGATTTAAAACTTCATTTTTAATTTAAAAGGATCTAGG
TGAAGATCCTTTTTGATAATCTCATGACCAAAATCCCTTAACGTGAGTTTTCGTTCCACTGAGCGTCAGA
CCCCGTAGAAAAGATCAAAGGATCTTCTTGAGATCCTTTTTTTCTGCGCGTAATCTGCTGCTTGCAAACA
AAAAAACCACCGCTACCAGCGGTGGTTTGTTTGCCGGATCAAGAGCTACCAACTCTTTTTCCGAAGGTAA
CTGGCTTCAGCAGAGCGCAGATACCAAATACTGTTCTTCTAGTGTAGCCGTAGTTAGGCCACCACTTCAA
GAACTCTGTAGCACCGCCTACATACCTCGCTCTGCTAATCCTGTTACCAGTGGCTGCTGCCAGTGGCGAT
AAGTCGTGTCTTACCGGGTTGGACTCAAGACGATAGTTACCGGATAAGGCGCAGCGGTCGGGCTGAACGG
GGGGTTCGTGCACACAGCCCAGCTTGGAGCGAACGACCTACACCGAACTGAGATACCTACAGCGTGAGCT
ATGAGAAAGCGCCACGCTTCCCGAAGGGAGAAAGGCGGACAGGTATCCGGTAAGCGGCAGGGTCGGAACA
GGAGAGCGCACGAGGGAGCTTCCAGGGGGAAACGCCTGGTATCTTTATAGTCCTGTCGGGTTTCGCCACC
TCTGACTTGAGCGTCGATTTTTGTGATGCTCGTCAGGGGGGCGGAGCCTATGGAAAAACGCCAGCAACGC
GGCCTTTTTACGGTTCCTGGCCTTTTGCTGGCCTTTTGCTCACATGTTCTTTCCTGCGTTATCCCCTGAT
TCTGTGGATAACCGTATTACCGCCTTTGAGTGAGCTGATACCGCTCGCCGCAGCCGAACGACCGAGCGCA
GCGAGTCAGTGAGCGAGGAAGCGGAAGAGCGCCCAATACGCAAACCGCCTCTCCCCGCGCGTTGGCCGAT
TCATTAATGCAGCTGGCACGACAGGTTTCCCGACTGGAAAGCGGGCAGTGAGCGCAACGCAATTAATGTG
AGTTAGCTCACTCATTAGGCACCCCAGGCTTTACACTTTATGCTTCCGGCTCGTATGTTGTGTGGAATTG
TGAGCGGATAACAATTTCACACAGGAAACAGCTATGACCATGATTACGCCAAGCGCGCAATTAACCCTCA
CTAAAGGGAACAAAAGCTGGAGCTGCAAGCTTAATGTAGTCTTATGCAATACTCTTGTAGTCTTGCAACA
TGGTAACGATGAGTTAGCAACATGCCTTACAAGGAGAGAAAAAGCACCGTGCATGCCGATTGGTGGAAGT
AAGGTGGTACGATCGTGCCTTATTAGGAAGGCAACAGACGGGTCTGACATGGATTGGACGAACCACTGAA
TTGCCGCATTGCAGAGATATTGTATTTAAGTGCCTAGCTCGATACATAAACGGGTCTCTCTGGTTAGACC
AGATCTGAGCCTGGGAGCTCTCTGGCTAACTAGGGAACCCACTGCTTAAGCCTCAATAAAGCTTGCCTTG
AGTGCTTCAAGTAGTGTGTGCCCGTCTGTTGTGTGACTCTGGTAACTAGAGATCCCTCAGACCCTTTTAG
TCAGTGTGGAAAATCTCTAGCAGTGGCGCCCGAACAGGGACTTGAAAGCGAAAGGGAAACCAGAGGAGCT
CTCTCGACGCAGGACTCGGCTTGCTGAAGCGCGCACGGCAAGAGGCGAGGGGCGGCGACTGGTGAGTACG
CCAAAAATTTTGACTAGCGGAGGCTAGAAGGAGAGAGATGGGTGCGAGAGCGTCAGTATTAAGCGGGGGA
GAATTAGATCGCGATGGGAAAAAATTCGGTTAAGGCCAGGGGGAAAGAAAAAATATAAATTAAAACATAT
AGTATGGGCAAGCAGGGAGCTAGAACGATTCGCAGTTAATCCTGGCCTGTTAGAAACATCAGAAGGCTGT
AGACAAATACTGGGACAGCTACAACCATCCCTTCAGACAGGATCAGAAGAACTTAGATCATTATATAATA
CAGTAGCAACCCTCTATTGTGTGCATCAAAGGATAGAGATAAAAGACACCAAGGAAGCTTTAGACAAGAT
AGAGGAAGAGCAAAACAAAAGTAAGACCACCGCACAGCAAGCGGCCGCTGATCTTCAGACCTGGAGGAGG
AGATATGAGGGACAATTGGAGAAGTGAATTATATAAATATAAAGTAGTAAAAATTGAACCATTAGGAGTA
GCACCCACCAAGGCAAAGAGAAGAGTGGTGCAGAGAGAAAAAAGAGCAGTGGGAATAGGAGCTTTGTTCC
TTGGGTTCTTGGGAGCAGCAGGAAGCACTATGGGCGCAGCGTCAATGACGCTGACGGTACAGGCCAGACA
ATTATTGTCTGGTATAGTGCAGCAGCAGAACAATTTGCTGAGGGCTATTGAGGCGCAACAGCATCTGTTG
CAACTCACAGTCTGGGGCATCAAGCAGCTCCAGGCAAGAATCCTGGCTGTGGAAAGATACCTAAAGGATC
AACAGCTCCTGGGGATTTGGGGTTGCTCTGGAAAACTCATTTGCACCACTGCTGTGCCTTGGAATGCTAG
TTGGAGTAATAAATCTCTGGAACAGATTTGGAATCACACGACCTGGATGGAGTGGGACAGAGAAATTAAC
AATTACACAAGCTTAATACACTCCTTAATTGAAGAATCGCAAAACCAGCAAGAAAAGAATGAACAAGAAT
TATTGGAATTAGATAAATGGGCAAGTTTGTGGAATTGGTTTAACATAACAAATTGGCTGTGGTATATAAA
ATTATTCATAATGATAGTAGGAGGCTTGGTAGGTTTAAGAATAGTTTTTGCTGTACTTTCTATAGTGAAT
AGAGTTAGGCAGGGATATTCACCATTATCGTTTCAGACCCACCTCCCAACCCCGAGGGGACCCAGAGAGG
GCCTATTTCCCATGATTCCTTCATATTTGCATATACGATACAAGGCTGTTAGAGAGATAATTAGAATTAA
TTTGACTGTAAACACAAAGATATTAGTACAAAATACGTGACGTAGAAAGTAATAATTTCTTGGGTAGTTT
GCAGTTTTAAAATTATGTTTTAAAATGGACTATCATATGCTTACCGTAACTTGAAAGTATTTCGATTTCT
TGGCTTTATATATCTTGTGGAAAGGACGAAACACCGGACCAGGATTCTATTACTGGGTTTTAGAGCTAGA
AATAGCAAGTTAAAATAAGGCTAGTCCGTTATCAACTTGAAAAAGTGGCACCGAGTCGGTGCTTTTTTAA
GCTTGGCGTAACTAGATCTTGAGACAAATGGCAGTATTCATCCACAATTTTAAAAGAAAAGGGGGGATTG
GGGGGTACAGTGCAGGGGAAAGAATAGTAGACATAATAGCAACAGACATACAAACTAAAGAATTACAAAA
ACAAATTACAAAAATTCAAAATTTTCGGGTTTATTACAGGGACAGCAGAGATCCACTTTGGCGCCGGCTC
GAGGGGG
