>Addgene plasmid #77871 | TAF1 gRNA (BRDN0001145163) | depositor partial sequence | sequence record 145331 | Target Sequence
GACCAGGATTCTATTACTGG
