>Addgene plasmid #77871 | TAF1 gRNA (BRDN0001145163) | addgene partial sequence | sequence record 188559 | hU6-F
TAGAAAGTAATAATTTCTTGGGTAGTTTGCAGTTTTAAAATTATGTTTTAAAATGGACTATCATATGCTT
ACCGTAACTTGAAAGTATTTCGATTTCTTGGCTTTATATATCTTGTGGAAAGGACGAAACACCGGACCAG
GATTCTATTACTGGGTTTTAGAGCTAGAAATAGCAAGTTAAAATAAGGCTAGTCCGTTATCAACTTGAAA
AAGTGGCACCGAGTCGGTGCTTTTTTAAGCTTGGCGTAACTAGATCTTGAGACAAATGGCAGTATTCATC
CACAATTTTAAAAGAAAAGGGGGGATTGGGGGGTACAGTGCAGGGGAAAGAATAGTAGACATAATAGCAA
CAGACATACAAACTAAAGAATTACAAAAACAAATTACAAAAATTCAAAATTTTCGGGTTTATTACAGGGA
CAGCAGAGATCCACTTTGGCGCCGGCTCGAGGGGGCCCGGGTGCAAAGATGGATAAAGTTTTAAACAGAG
AGGAATCTTTGCAGCTAATGGACCTTCTAGGTCTTGAAAGGAGTGGGAATTGGCTCCGGTGCCCGTCAGT
GGGCAGAGCG
